Addgene plasmid #232523: pBEL2913
Purpose: Expression plasmid of LetA(ΔZnR-N) with LetB
Depositing lab: Gira Bhabha & Damian Ekiert. Depositing organization: Johns Hopkins University and School of Medicine. Publication: LetA defines a structurally distinct transporter family. Santarossa CC, Li Y, Yousef S, Hasdemir HS, Rodriguez CC, Haase MAB, Baek M, Coudray N, Pavek JG, Focke KN, Silverberg AL, Bautista C, Yeh JT, Marty MT, Baker D, Tajkhorshid E, Ekiert DC, Bhabha G. Nature. 2026 Jan 21. doi: 10.1038/s41586-025-09990-0. PubMed 41565823.
Backbone
  Vector backbone: pBAD
  Vector type: Bacterial Expression
Growth in bacteria
  Bacterial resistance: Ampicillin, 100 μg/mL
  Growth temperature: 37°C
  Growth strain: DH5alpha
  Copy number: High Copy
Gene/Insert
  Cloning method: Gibson Cloning
Terms and licenses: Academic/Nonprofit Terms; Industry Terms: Not Available to Industry
Depositor comments: Please visit https://doi.org/10.1101/2025.03.21.644421 for bioRxiv preprint.
How to cite: pBEL2913 was a gift from Gira Bhabha & Damian Ekiert (Addgene plasmid # 232523 ; http://n2t.net/addgene:232523 ; RRID:Addgene_232523)
