[The description below was written by a language model from this plasmid's Addgene catalogue record and pLannotate feature annotations shown in this document.]
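Description:
pBEL2913 is a bacterial expression plasmid built on a pBAD backbone for arabinose-inducible co-expression of a LetA variant, LetA(ΔZnR-N), together with LetB in E. coli. The 8,427 nt sequence carries the araBAD promoter with the divergently transcribed araC regulator, so transcription of the insert is repressed in the absence of L-arabinose and induced when it is added. Downstream of the promoter, the annotation finds two E. coli K-12 open reading frames in the same orientation: yebS (the older name for letA), detected only as a fragment, and full-length yebT (letB). The two reading frames overlap slightly, which suggests that the native operon arrangement has been retained. The fragmentary yebS match is consistent with the deletion indicated by the "ΔZnR-N" name, though the record does not define the deleted residues or spell out the abbreviation. No affinity tags or reporters are annotated. Transcription ends at the rrnB T1 and T2 terminators, preceded by a 5S rRNA segment carried over from the rrnB region.

The plasmid is maintained through a ColE1/pMB1-type origin, listed as high copy, and selected with ampicillin through the bla gene and its own promoter. An M13 phage origin is also present, along with nonfunctional pBR322 remnants (fragments of bom, rop, the tetracycline resistance gene and its promoter). The insert was assembled by Gibson cloning. LetA and LetB are annotated as components of a transport pathway that contributes to membrane integrity, with LetB thought to span the periplasm. The construct comes from a study characterising LetA as a structurally distinct transporter family, so it presumably serves to test how the deleted region contributes to LetA function, although the record does not state the specific assay.
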