Features (pLannotate 1.2.2; 15 found; start..end, strand, type, name):
     10..294     +  promoter       araBAD promoter: araBAD; promoter of the L-arabinose operon of E. coli; the araC regulatory gene is transcribed in the opposite direction (Guzman et al., 1995)
    382..1578    +  CDS            yebS (fragment): YEBS_ECOLI - Experimental evidence at protein level: Swiss-Prot protein existence level 1. Component of a transport pathway that contributes to membrane integrity. From Escherichia coli (strain K12).
   1550..4180    +  CDS            yebT: YEBT_ECOLI - Experimental evidence at protein level: Swiss-Prot protein existence level 1. Component of a transport pathway that contributes to membrane integrity (PubMed:27795327). May directly span the intermembrane space, facilitating the transport of substrates across the periplasm (Probable). From Escherichia coli (strain K12).
   4346..4461    +  ncRNA          5S rRNA: Accession: RF00001 - 5S ribosomal RNA
   4465..4551    +  terminator     rrnB T1 terminator: Escherichia coli rrnB; transcription terminator T1 from the E. coli rrnB gene
   4643..4670    +  terminator     rrnB T2 terminator: transcription terminator T2 from the E. coli rrnB gene
   4689..4780    +  promoter       AmpR promoter: bla
   4781..5641    +  CDS            AmpR: β-lactamase; bla; confers resistance to ampicillin, carbenicillin, and related antibiotics
   5683..6063    +  rep_origin     M13 ori (sequence partly withheld): M13 bacteriophage origin of replication; arrow indicates direction of (+) strand synthesis
   6249..6836    +  rep_origin     ori: high-copy-number ColE1/pMB1/pBR322/pUC origin of replication
   7022..7073    -  misc_feature   bom (fragment): basis of mobility region from pBR322
   7189..7228    -  CDS            rop (fragment): Rop protein, which maintains plasmids at low copy number; rop
   7229..7414    -  CDS            TcR (fragment): tetracycline efflux protein; tet; confers resistance to tetracycline
   7424..7442    +  promoter       tet promoter (fragment): E. coli promoter for tetracycline efflux protein gene
   7532..8410    -  CDS            araC: L-arabinose regulatory protein; araC
>Addgene plasmid #232523 | pBEL2913 | addgene full sequence | sequence record 464801 | Addgene NGS Result
CATTCAGAGAAGAAACCAATTGTCCATATTGCATCAGACATTGCCGTCACTGCGTCTTTTACTGGCTCTT
CTCGCTAACCAAACCGGTAACCCCGCTTATTAAAAGCATTCTGTAACAAAGCGGGACCAAAGCCATGACA
AAAACGCGTAACAAAAGTGTCTATAATCACGGCAGAAAAGTCCACATTGATTATTTGCACGGCGTCACAC
TTTGCTATGCCATAGCATTTTTATCCATAAGATTAGCGGATCCTACCTGACGCTTTTTATCGCAACTCTC
TACTGTTTCTCCATACCCGTTTTTTTGGGCTAGCCGAAGGGTGAATTATGCATCACCACCATCACCATCA
GCATCAACACGAAAATCTGTATTTTCAGGGGATGGCTCTTAACACACCACAAATTACGCCGACAAAAAAG
ATAACAGTGAGGGCAATCGGCGAGGAACTGCCGCGTAGTAGTGGAGGCGGGTCTGACGGGCGCGACTGGT
CGCTAACGCGCCTGGCGGCAATGGCCTTCACCATGCTGTTGCTTATGCCGTTTGCCTGGGGCGAACCGCT
GTTGCATATCTGGCTGTTAGGCATTCGTATTGACGCCAACGTTATGCAAGGCATCTGGCAAATGACCAAA
CAGGGCGATGCGATAACGGGGTCGATGGTCTTTTTCTGCGTTATTGGTGCCCCGCTCATTCTGGTGACCT
CCATAGCTTATTTATGGTTTGGTAACCGACTGGGAATGAATTTACGTCCGGTACTGCTGATGCTTGAGCG
ACTTAAAGAGTGGGTAATGCTCGATATCTACCTGGTCGGCATTGGCGTTGCTTCTATAAAGGTACAGGAT
TATGCCCATATCCAGGCTGGTGTCGGCTTGTTCTCTTTTGTGGCGTTGGTGATTTTAACGACGGTGACGT
TGTCACATCTTAATGTCGAAGAACTGTGGGAGCGATTTTATCCGCAGCGCCCCGCTACGCGTAGGGACGA
GAAACTTCGTGTCTGTCTTGGGTGCCATTTTACCGGCTATCCAGATCAGCGTGGTCGCTGCCCGCGTTGC
CATATCCCGCTACGCCTGCGTCGCCGTCATAGTCTGCAAAAATGCTGGGCGGCGCTGTTAGCGTCAATCG
TTTTATTGTTACCTGCCAACCTGTTGCCTATTTCTATCATTTATCTGAACGGAGGACGGCAGGAAGATAC
AATTCTTTCCGGAATTATGTCGCTGGCAAGTAGCAACATTGCGGTTGCAGGAATCGTGTTTATCGCCAGT
ATTCTGGTACCGTTTACTAAAGTGATCGTCATGTTCACTTTACTGTTGAGCATTCATTTTAAATGCCAGC
AAGGTTTACGCACACGCATTCTGTTACTGCGGATGGTGACCTGGATTGGTCGCTGGTCGATGCTCGACCT
GTTTGTCATATCTTTAACCATGTCGCTGATTAATCGCGATCAGATCCTCGCTTTTACTATGGGACCGGCT
GCGTTTTATTTCGGCGCAGCGGTAATTTTGACTATTCTTGCTGTGGAATGGCTGGACAGCCGCTTACTTT
GGGATGCACATGAGTCAGGAAACGCCCGCTTCGACGACTGAAGCGCAGATTAAAAATAAACGCCGTATCT
CACCTTTCTGGCTGCTGCCGTTCATCGCGCTAATGATTGCCAGTTGGCTGATTTGGGACAGTTATCAGGA
CCGGGGTAATACCGTCACCATCGACTTTATGTCGGCGGATGGTATTGTTCCAGGCCGTACGCCTGTTCGT
TATCAGGGCGTTGAAGTCGGAACAGTGCAGGATATCAGCCTCAGCGACGATCTTCGTAAGATTGAAGTCA
AGGTCAGCATCAAGTCCGATATGAAAGATGCGCTGCGCGAAGAGACTCAGTTCTGGCTGGTGACGCCAAA
AGCATCGTTGGCAGGTGTCTCCGGGCTGGACGCCCTCGTCGGTGGGAACTATATCGGCATGATGCCGGGT
AAAGGTAAAGAGCAGGATCACTTTGTCGCACTCGATACCCAACCGAAATATCGGCTGGACAATGGCGATC
TGATGATCCACCTGCAAGCCCCCGATCTCGGTTCGCTGAACAGCGGTTCATTGGTCTATTTCCGCAAGAT
CCCGGTGGGAAAAGTCTACGACTATGCCATCAATCCCAACAAGCAAGGCGTGGTGATTGATGTCCTGATC
GAGCGGCGTTTTACCGATCTGGTGAAAAAAGGTAGCCGTTTCTGGAACGTTTCCGGCGTTGATGCCAACG
TCAGTATCAGTGGCGCGAAGGTGAAACTGGAAAGCCTGGCGGCACTGGTTAACGGTGCGATTGCCTTCGA
TTCACCAGAAGAGTCGAAACCTGCCGAGGCGGAAGATACCTTTGGTCTGTATGAAGATCTGGCCCACAGC
CAGCGTGGCGTAATAATAAAACTGGAACTGCCGAGTGGGGCCGGATTAACCGCCGACTCGACGCCGTTAA
TGTATCAGGGGCTGGAAGTCGGACAGCTGACTAAACTGGATTTAAATCCTGGTGGTAAAGTCACAGGGGA
AATGACCGTTGATCCCAGCGTCGTTACCCTGCTTCGTGAAAATACCCGCATCGAATTACGCAACCCGAAA
TTATCCCTTAGCGATGCTAATCTCAGCGCCCTGCTGACCGGCAAAACCTTCGAGCTGGTGCCCGGCGATG
GCGAGCCACGCAAAGAGTTCGTTGTTGTGCCAGGCGAAAAAGCACTGCTGCATGAACCTGATGTTCTGAC
GCTGACCCTGACCGCGCCGGAAAGTTACGGTATTGATGCGGGTCAGCCGCTCATTCTTCACGGCGTGCAG
GTAGGCCAGGTTATCGATCGTAAACTCACCAGCAAAGGCGTCACCTTTACCGTCGCCATCGAGCCTCAGC
ATCGCGAACTGGTAAAAGGCGATAGCAAATTTGTCGTCAACAGCCGTGTCGATGTGAAGGTGGGGCTGGA
TGGCGTTGAGTTTCTCGGTGCCAGCGCCTCAGAATGGATCAATGGCGGGATACGTATTCTGCCGGGCGAT
AAAGGTGAGATGAAAGCCAGCTATCCACTGTATGCCAATTTGGAAAAAGCGCTGGAGAACAGCCTTAGCG
ATTTACCCACCACAACCGTGAGTTTGAGTGCAGAGACGCTGCCGGATGTGCAGGCAGGATCGGTAGTGCT
GTACCGTAAATTTGAAGTTGGTGAAGTGATTACCGTGCGTCCGCGAGCTAACGCGTTTGATATCGATCTG
CATATTAAGCCGGAGTATCGCAACCTTCTGACCAGCAATAGCGTGTTCTGGGCAGAAGGCGGGGCGAAAG
TTCAGCTGAATGGTAGTGGTCTGACCGTACAGGCATCCCCGCTCTCCAGAGCATTAAAGGGAGCCATTAG
CTTCGACAACCTCAGCGGTGCCAGCGCCAGTCAGCGTAAAGGCGATAAGCGTATTCTGTATGCTTCCGAA
ACAGCGGCCCGTGCGGTTGGCGGGCAGATTACGCTTCACGCTTTCGATGCCGGAAAACTGGCGGTCGGGA
TGCCAATTCGCTATCTCGGTATTGATATCGGGCAAATCCAGACGCTGGATCTGATTACCGCACGCAATGA
AGTACAGGCAAAGGCGGTACTTTACCCGGAATATGTCCAGACCTTTGCTCGCGGTGGTACGCGCTTCTCA
GTGGTCACACCGCAAATTTCGGCAGCTGGCGTTGAGCATCTTGATACTATCCTCCAGCCGTATATCAACG
TCGAACCAGGCCGGGGCAATCCTCGCCGCGACTTTGAATTACAAGAGGCCACCATTACTGATTCGCGTTA
CCTGGATGGCTTAAGCATTATTGTTGAAGCGCCGGAAGCCGGTTCGTTAGGCATCGGTACGCCTGTGCTG
TTCCGTGGTCTGGAAGTCGGTACGGTTACAGGAATGACGCTGGGGACATTGTCAGATCGCGTGATGATTG
CGATGCGCATCAGTAAACGCTATCAACACCTGGTGCGTAACAATTCCGTCTTCTGGTTGGCATCGGGTTA
CAGTCTGGACTTTGGTCTGACGGGCGGCGTAGTGAAAACCGGCACCTTTAACCAGTTTATCCGTGGCGGC
ATCGCCTTCGCCACGCCTCCGGGTACGCCACTGGCACCGAAAGCCCAGGAAGGCAAACACTTCCTGTTGC
AGGAAAGTGAACCGAAAGAGTGGCGTGAATGGGGAACTGCGCTTCCCAAATAAGGTACCAAATTCCAGAA
AAGAGACGCTGAAAAGCGTCTTTTTTCGTTTTGGTCCTGGTCTGAGGAATGGTTGTAAGCTTGGCTGTTT
TGGCGGATGAGAGAAGATTTTCAGCCTGATACAGATTAAATCAGAACGCAGAAGCGGTCTGATAAAACAG
AATTTGCCTGGCGGCAGTAGCGCGGTGGTCCCACCTGACCCCATGCCGAACTCAGAAGTGAAACGCCGTA
GCGCCGATGGTAGTGTGGGGTCTCCCCATGCGAGAGTAGGGAACTGCCAGGCATCAAATAAAACGAAAGG
CTCAGTCGAAAGACTGGGCCTTTCGTTTTATCTGTTGTTTGTCGGTGAACGCTCTCCTGAGTAGGACAAA
TCCGCCGGGAGCGGATTTGAACGTTGCGAAGCAACGGCCCGGAGGGTGGCGGGCAGGACGCCCGCCATAA
ACTGCCAGGCATCAAATTAAGCAGAAGGCCATCCTGACGGATGGCCTTTTTGCGTTTCTACAAACTCTTT
TGTTTATTTTTCTAAATACATTCAAATATGTATCCGCTCATGAGACAATAACCCTGATAAATGCTTCAAT
AATATTGAAAAAGGAAGAGTATGAGTATTCAACATTTCCGTGTCGCCCTTATTCCCTTTTTTGCGGCATT
TTGCCTTCCTGTTTTTGCTCACCCAGAAACGCTGGTGAAAGTAAAAGATGCTGAAGATCAGTTGGGTGCA
CGAGTGGGTTACATCGAACTGGATCTCAACAGCGGTAAGATCCTTGAGAGTTTTCGCCCCGAAGAACGTT
TTCCAATGATGAGCACTTTTAAAGTTCTGCTATGTGGCGCGGTATTATCCCGTGTTGACGCCGGGCAAGA
GCAACTCGGTCGCCGCATACACTATTCTCAGAATGACTTGGTTGAGTACTCACCAGTCACAGAAAAGCAT
CTTACGGATGGCATGACAGTAAGAGAATTATGCAGTGCTGCCATAACCATGAGTGATAACACTGCGGCCA
ACTTACTTCTGACAACGATCGGAGGACCGAAGGAGCTAACCGCTTTTTTGCACAACATGGGGGATCATGT
AACTCGCCTTGATCGTTGGGAACCGGAGCTGAATGAAGCCATACCAAACGACGAGCGTGACACCACGATG
CCTGCAGCAATGGCAACAACGTTGCGCAAACTATTAACTGGCGAACTACTTACTCTAGCTTCCCGGCAAC
AATTAATAGACTGGATGGAGGCGGATAAAGTTGCAGGACCACTTCTGCGCTCGGCCCTTCCGGCTGGCTG
GTTTATTGCTGATAAATCTGGAGCCGGTGAGCGTGGGTCTCGCGGTATCATTGCAGCACTGGGGCCAGAT
GGTAAGCCCTCCCGTATCGTAGTTATCTACACGACGGGGAGTCAGGCAACTATGGATGAACGAAATAGAC
AGATCGCTGAGATAGGTGCCTCACTGATTAAGCATTGGTAACTGTCAGACCAAGTTTACTCATATATACT
TTAGATTGATT
[125 nt withheld, positions 5682-5806]
C
[141 nt withheld, positions 5808-5948]
CCTTTGACGTTGGAGTCCACGTTCTTT
[37 nt withheld, positions 5976-6012]
ACCCTATCTCGGGCTATTCTTTTGATTTATAAGGGATTTTGCCGATTTCGGCCTATTGGTTAAAAAATGA
GCTGATTTAACAAAAATTTAACGCGAATTTTAACAAAATATTAACGTTTACAATTTAAAAGGATCTAGGT
GAAGATCCTTTTTGATAATCTCATGACCAAAATCCCTTAACGTGAGTTTTCGTTCCACTGAGCGTCAGAC
CCCGTAGAAAAGATCAAAGGATCTTCTTGAGATCCTTTTTTTCTGCGCGTAATCTGCTGCTTGCAAACAA
AAAAACCACCGCTACCAGCGGTGGTTTGTTTGCCGGATCAAGAGCTACCAACTCTTTTTCCGAAGGTAAC
TGGCTCAGCAGAGCGCAGATACCAAATACTGTCCTTCTAGTGTAGCCGTAGTTAGGCCACCACTTCAAGA
ACTCTGTAGCACCGCCTACATACCTCGCTCTGCTAATCCTGTTACCAGTGGCTGCTGCCAGTGGCGATAA
GTCGTGTCTTACCGGGTTGGACTCAAGACGATAGTTACCGGATAAGGCGCAGCGGTCGGGCTGAACGGGG
GGTTCGTGCACACAGCCCAGCTTGGAGCGAACGACCTACACCGAACTGAGATACCTACAGCGTGAGCTAT
GAGAAAGCGCCACGCTTCCCGAAGGGAGAAAGGCGGACAGGTATCCGGTAAGCGGCAGGGTCGGAACAGG
AGAGCGCACGAGGGAGCTTCCAGGGGGAAACGCCTGGTATCTTTATAGTCCTGTCGGGTTTCGCCACCTC
TGACTTGAGCGTCGATTTTTGTGATGCTCGTCAGGGGGGCGGAGCCTATGGAAAAACGCCAGCAACGCGG
CCTTTTTACGGTTCCTGGCCTTTTGCTGGCCTTTTGCTCACATGTTCTTTCCTGCGTTATCCCCTGATTC
TGTGGATAACCGTATTACCGCCTTTGAGTGAGCTGATACCGCTCGCCGCAGCCGAACGACCGAGCGCAGC
GAGTCAGTGAGCGAGGAAGCGGAAGAGCGCCTGATGCGGTATTTTCTCCTTACGCATCTGTGCGGTATTT
CACACCGCATAGGGTCATGGCTGCGCCCCGACACCCGCCAACACCCGCTGACGCGCCCTGACGGGCTTGT
CTGCTCCCGGCATCCGCTTACAGACAAGCTGTGACCGTCTCCGGGAGCTGCATGTGTCAGAGGTTTTCAC
CGTCATCACCGAAACGCGCGAGGCAGAAGGAGATGGCGCCCAACAGTCCCCCGGCCACGGGGCCTGCCAC
CATACCCACGCCGAAACAAGCGCTCATGAGCCCGAAGTGGCGAGCCCGATCTTCCCCATCGGTGATGTCG
GCGATATAGGCGCCAGCAACCGCACCTGTGGCGCCGGTGATGCCGGCCACGATGCGTCCGGCGTAGAGGA
TCTGCTCATGTTTGACAGCTTATCATCGATGCATAATGTGCCTGTCAAATGGACGAAGCAGGGATTCTGC
AAACCCTATGCTACTCCGTCAAGCCGTCAATTGTCTGATTCGTTACCAATTATGACAACTTGACGGCTAC
ATCATTCACTTTTTCTTCACAACCGGCACGGAACTCGCTCGGGCTGGCCCCGGTGCATTTTTTAAATACC
CGCGAGAAATAGAGTTGATCGTCAAAACCAACATTGCGACCGACGGTGGCGATAGGCATCCGGGTGGTGC
TCAAAAGCAGCTTCGCCTGGCTGATACGTTGGTCCTCGCGCCAGCTTAAGACGCTAATCCCTAACTGCTG
GCGGAAAAGATGTGACAGACGCGACGGCGACAAGCAAACATGCTGTGCGACGCTGGCGATATCAAAATTG
CTGTCTGCCAGGTGATCGCTGATGTACTGACAAGCCTCGCGTACCCGATTATCCATCGGTGGATGGAGCG
ACTCGTTAATCGCTTCCATGCGCCGCAGTAACAATTGCTCAAGCAGATTTATCGCCAGCAGCTCCGAATA
GCGCCCTTCCCCTTGCCCGGCGTTAATGATTTGCCCAAACAGGTCGCTGAAATGCGGCTGGTGCGCTTCA
TCCGGGCGAAAGAACCCCGTATTGGCAAATATTGACGGCCAGTTAAGCCATTCATGCCAGTAGGCGCGCG
GACGAAAGTAAACCCACTGGTGATACCATTCGCGAGCCTCCGGATGACGACCGTAGTGATGAATCTCTCC
TGGCGGGAACAGCAAAATATCACCCGGTCGGCAAACAAATTCTCGTCCCTGATTTTTCACCACCCCCTGA
CCGCGAATGGTGAGATTGAGAATATAACCTTTCATTCCCAGCGGTCGGTCGATAAAAAAATCGAGATAAC
CGTTGGCCTCAATCGGCGTTAAACCCGCCACCAGATGGGCATTAAACGAGTATCCCGGCAGCAGGGGATC
ATTTTGCGCTTCAGCCATACTTTTCATACTCCCGC
